>Addgene plasmid #143420 | TFORF0644 | addgene full sequence | sequence record 397915 | Addgene NGS Result
TTAATGTAGTCTTATGCAATACTCTTGTAGTCTTGCAACATGGTAACGATGAGTTAGCAACATGCCTTAC
AAGGAGAGAAAAAGCACCGTGCATGCCGATTGGTGGAAGTAAGGTGGTACGATCGTGCCTTATTAGGAAG
GCAACAGACGGGTCTGACATGGATTGGACGAACCACTGAATTGCCGCATTGCAGAGATATTGTATTTAAG
TGCCTAGCTCGATACATAAACGGGTCTCTCTGGTTAGACCAGATCTGAGCCTGGGAGCTCTCTGGCTAAC
TAGGGAACCCACTGCTTAAGCCTCAATAAAGCTTGCCTTGAGTGCTTCAAGTAGTGTGTGCCCGTCTGTT
GTGTGACTCTGGTAACTAGAGATCCCTCAGACCCTTTTAGTCAGTGTGGAAAATCTCTAGCAGTGGCGCC
CGAACAGGGACTTGAAAGCGAAAGGGAAACCAGAGGAGCTCTCTCGACGCAGGACTCGGCTTGCTGAAGC
GCGCACGGCAAGAGGCGAGGGGCGGCGACTGGTGAGTACGCCAAAAATTTTGACTAGCGGAGGCTAGAAG
GAGAGAGATGGGTGCGAGAGCGTCAGTATTAAGCGGGGGAGAATTAGATCGCGATGGGAAAAAATTCGGT
TAAGGCCAGGGGGAAAGAAAAAATATAAATTAAAACATATAGTATGGGCAAGCAGGGAGCTAGAACGATT
CGCAGTTAATCCTGGCCTGTTAGAAACATCAGAAGGCTGTAGACAAATACTGGGACAGCTACAACCATCC
CTTCAGACAGGATCAGAAGAACTTAGATCATTATATAATACAGTAGCAACCCTCTATTGTGTGCATCAAA
GGATAGAGATAAAAGACACCAAGGAAGCTTTAGACAAGATAGAGGAAGAGCAAAACAAAAGTAAGACCAC
CGCACAGCAAGCGGCCGCTGATCTTCAGACCTGGAGGAGGAGATATGAGGGACAATTGGAGAAGTGAATT
ATATAAATATAAAGTAGTAAAAATTGAACCATTAGGAGTAGCACCCACCAAGGCAAAGAGAAGAGTGGTG
CAGAGAGAAAAAAGAGCAGTGGGAATAGGAGCTTTGTTCCTTGGGTTCTTGGGAGCAGCAGGAAGCACTA
TGGGCGCAGCGTCAATGACGCTGACGGTACAGGCCAGACAATTATTGTCTGGTATAGTGCAGCAGCAGAA
CAATTTGCTGAGGGCTATTGAGGCGCAACAGCATCTGTTGCAACTCACAGTCTGGGGCATCAAGCAGCTC
CAGGCAAGAATCCTGGCTGTGGAAAGATACCTAAAGGATCAACAGCTCCTGGGGATTTGGGGTTGCTCTG
GAAAACTCATTTGCACCACTGCTGTGCCTTGGAATGCTAGTTGGAGTAATAAATCTCTGGAACAGATTTG
GAATCACACGACCTGGATGGAGTGGGACAGAGAAATTAACAATTACACAAGCTTAATACACTCCTTAATT
GAAGAATCGCAAAACCAGCAAGAAAAGAATGAACAAGAATTATTGGAATTAGATAAATGGGCAAGTTTGT
GGAATTGGTTTAACATAACAAATTGGCTGTGGTATATAAAATTATTCATAATGATAGTAGGAGGCTTGGT
AGGTTTAAGAATAGTTTTTGCTGTACTTTCTATAGTGAATAGAGTTAGGCAGGGATATTCACCATTATCG
TTTCAGACCCACCTCCCAACCCCGAGGGGACCCATGCATTGCATCTCAATTAGTCAGCAACCAGGTGTGG
AAAGTCCCCAGGCTCCCCAGCAGGCAGAAGTATGCAAAGCATGCGTCTCAATTAGTCAGCAACCATAGTC
CCGCCCCTAACTCCGCCCATCCCGCCCCTAACTCCGCCCAGTTCCGCCCATTCTCCGCCCCATGGCTGAC
TAATTTTTTTTATTTATGCAGAGGCCGAGGCCGCCTCGGCCTCTGAGCTATTCCAGAAGTAGTGAGGAGG
CTTTTTTGGAGGCCTAGGCTTTTGCAAAAAGCTTTCTAGAGGTACCACCGGAGCTTACCATGACCGAGTA
CAAGCCCACGGTGCGCCTCGCCACCCGCGACGACGTCCCCAGGGCCGTACGCACCCTCGCCGCCGCGTTC
GCCGACTACCCCGCCACGCGCCACACCGTCGATCCGGACCGCCACATCGAGCGGGTCACCGAGCTGCAAG
AACTCTTCCTCACGCGCGTCGGGCTCGACATCGGCAAGGTGTGGGTCGCGGACGACGGCGCCGCCGTGGC
GGTCTGGACCACGCCGGAGAGCGTCGAAGCGGGGGCGGTGTTCGCCGAGATCGGCCCGCGCATGGCCGAG
TTGAGCGGTTCCCGGCTGGCCGCGCAGCAACAGATGGAAGGCCTCCTGGCGCCGCACCGGCCCAAGGAGC
CCGCGTGGTTCCTGGCCACCGTCGGCGTCTCGCCCGACCACCAGGGCAAGGGTCTGGGCAGCGCCGTCGT
GCTCCCCGGAGTGGAGGCGGCCGAGCGCGCCGGGGTGCCCGCCTTCCTGGAGACCTCCGCGCCCCGCAAC
CTCCCCTTCTACGAGCGGCTCGGCTTCACCGTCACCGCCGACGTCGAGGTGCCCGAAGGACCGCGCACCT
GGTGCATGACCCGCAAGCCCGGTGCCAGTTAACGAATTCTAGATCTTGAGACAAATGGCAGTATTCATCC
ACAATTTTAAAAGAAAAGGGGGGATTGGGGGGTACAGTGCAGGGGAAAGAATAGTAGACATAATAGCAAC
AGACATACAAACTAAAGAATTACAAAAACAAATTACAAAAATTCAAAATTTTCGGGTTTATTACAGGGAC
AGCAGAGATCCACTTTGGCGCCGGCTCGAGGCCTGCAGGTGCAAAGATGGATAAAGTTTTAAACAGAGAG
GAATCTTTGCAGCTAATGGACCTTCTAGGTCTTGAAAGGAGTGGGAATTGGCTCCGGTGCCCGTCAGTGG
GCAGAGCGCACATCGCCCACAGTCCCCGAGAAGTTGGGGGGAGGGGTCGGCAATTGAACCGGTGCCTAGA
GAAGGTGGCGCGGGGTAAACTGGGAAAGTGATGTCGTGTACTGGCTCCGCCTTTTTCCCGAGGGTGGGGG
AGAACCGTATATAAGTGCAGTAGTCGCCGTGAACGTTCTTTTTCGCAACGGGTTTGCCGCCAGAACACAG
GTAAGTGCCGTGTGTGGTTCCCGCGGGCCTGGCCTCTTTACGGGTTATGGCCCTTGCGTGCCTTGAATTA
CTTCCACCTGGCTGCAGTACGTGATTCTTGATCCCGAGCTTCGGGTTGGAAGTGGGTGGGAGAGTTCGAG
GCCTTGCGCTTAAGGAGCCCCTTCGCCTCGTGCTTGAGTTGAGGCCTGGCCTGGGCGCTGGGGCCGCCGC
GTGCGAATCTGGTGGCACCTTCGCGCCTGTCTCGCTGCTTTCGATAAGTCTCTAGCCATTTAAAATTTTT
GATGACCTGCTGCGACGCTTTTTTTCTGGCAAGATAGTCTTGTAAATGCGGGCCAAGATCTGCACACTGG
TATTTCGGTTTTTGGGGCCGCGGGCGGCGACGGGGCCCGTGCGTCCCAGCGCACATGTTCGGCGAGGCGG
GGCCTGCGAGCGCGGCCACCGAGAATCGGACGGGGGTAGTCTCAAGCTGGCCGGCCTGCTCTGGTGCCTG
GCCTCGCGCCGCCGTGTATCGCCCCGCCCTGGGCGGCAAGGCTGGCCCGGTCGGCACCAGTTGCGTGAGC
GGAAAGATGGCCGCTTCCCGGCCCTGCTGCAGGGAGCTCAAAATGGAGGACGCGGCGCTCGGGAGAGCGG
GCGGGTGAGTCACCCACACAAAGGAAAAGGGCCTTTCCGTCCTCAGCCGTCGCTTCATGTGACTCCACGG
AGTACCGGGCGCCGTCCAGGCACCTCGATTAGTTCTCGAGCTTTTGGAGTACGTCGTCTTTAGGTTGGGG
GGAGGGGTTTTATGCGATGGAGTTTCCCCACACTGAGTGGGTGGAGACTGAAGTTAGGCCAGCTTGGCAC
TTGATGTAATTCTCCTTGGAATTTGCCCTTTTTGAGTTTGGATCTTGGTTCATTCTCAAGCCTCAGACAG
TGGTTCAAAGTTTTTTTCTTCCATTTCAGGTGTCGTGAGGCTAGCACCGCCACCATGGCCAGTAGGGAAG
ATGAGCTGAGGAACTGTGTGGTATGTGGGGACCAAGCCACAGGCTACCACTTTAATGCGCTGACTTGTGA
GGGCTGCAAGGGTTTCTTCAGGAGAACAGTCAGCAAAAGCATTGGTCCCACCTGCCCCTTTGCTGGAAGC
TGTGAAGTCAGCAAGACTCAGAGGCGCCACTGCCCAGCCTGCAGGTTGCAGAAGTGCTTAGATGCTGGCA
TGAGGAAAGACATGATACTGTCGGCAGAAGCCCTGGCATTGCGGCGAGCAAAGCAGGCCCAGCGGCGGGC
ACAGCAAACACCTGTGCAACTGAGTAAGGAGCAAGAAGAGCTGATCCGGACACTCCTGGGGGCCCACACC
CGCCACATGGGCACCATGTTTGAACAGTTTGTGCAGTTTAGGCCTCCAGCTCATCTGTTCATCCATCACC
AGCCCTTGCCCACCCTGGCCCCTGTGCTGCCTCTGGTCACACACTTCGCAGACATCAACACTTTCATGGT
ACTGCAAGTCATCAAGTTTACTAAGGACCTGCCCGTCTTCCGTTCCCTGCCCATTGAAGACCAGATCTCC
CTTCTCAAGGGAGCAGCTGTGGAAATCTGTCACATCGTACTCAATACCACTTTCTGTCTCCAAACACAAA
ACTTCCTCTGCGGGCCTCTTCGCTACACAATTGAAGATGGAGCCCGTGACCGACCTGGAGTTACCCAGAG
AGATGAGATTGATCAGCTGCAAGAGGAGATGGCACTGACTCTGCAAAGCTACATCAAGGGCCAGCAGCGA
AGGCCCCGGGATCGGTTTCTGTATGCGAAGTTGCTAGGCCTGCTGGCTGAGCTCCGGAGCATTAATGAGG
CCTACGGGTACCAAATCCAGCACATCCAGGGCCTGTCTGCCATGATGCCGCTGCTCCAGGAGATCTGCAG
CTAGTAATGAACTAGTCCGTAACTTGAAAGTATTTCGATTTCTTGGCTTTATATATCTTGTGGAAAGGAC
GAAGGGCAAACTAAGAGGGCACGACCACGCGTTAAGTCGACAATCAACCTCTGGATTACAAAATTTGTGA
AAGATTGACTGGTATTCTTAACTATGTTGCTCCTTTTACGCTATGTGGATACGCTGCTTTAATGCCTTTG
TATCATGCTATTGCTTCCCGTATGGCTTTCATTTTCTCCTCCTTGTATAAATCCTGGTTGCTGTCTCTTT
ATGAGGAGTTGTGGCCCGTTGTCAGGCAACGTGGCGTGGTGTGCACTGTGTTTGCTGACGCAACCCCCAC
TGGTTGGGGCATTGCCACCACCTGTCAGCTCCTTTCCGGGACTTTCGCTTTCCCCCTCCCTATTGCCACG
GCGGAACTCATCGCCGCCTGCCTTGCCCGCTGCTGGACAGGGGCTCGGCTGTTGGGCACTGACAATTCCG
TGGTGTTGTCGGGGAAATCATCGTCCTTTCCTTGGCTGCTCGCCTGTGTTGCCACCTGGATTCTGCGCGG
GACGTCCTTCTGCTACGTCCCTTCGGCCCTCAATCCAGCGGACCTTCCTTCCCGCGGCCTGCTGCCGGCT
CTGCGGCCTCTTCCGCGTCTTCGCCTTCGCCCTCAGACGAGTCGGATCTCCCTTTGGGCCGCCTCCCCGC
GTCGACTTTAAGACCAATGACTTACAAGGCAGCTGTAGATCTTAGCCACTTTTTAAAAGAAAAGGGGGGA
CTGGAAGGGCTAATTCACTCCCAACGAAGACAAGATCTGCTTTTTGCTTGTACTGGGTCTCTCTGGTTAG
ACCAGATCTGAGCCTGGGAGCTCTCTGGCTAACTAGGGAACCCACTGCTTAAGCCTCAATAAAGCTTGCC
TTGAGTGCTTCAAGTAGTGTGTGCCCGTCTGTTGTGTGACTCTGGTAACTAGAGATCCCTCAGACCCTTT
TAGTCAGTGTGGAAAATCTCTAGCAGTACGTATAGTAGTTCATGTCATCTTATTATTCAGTATTTATAAC
TTGCAAAGAAATGAATATCAGAGAGTGAGAGGAACTTGTTTATTGCAGCTTATAATGGTTACAAATAAAG
CAATAGCATCACAAATTTCACAAATAAAGCATTTTTTTCACTGCATTCTAGTTGTGGTTTGTCCAAACTC
ATCAATGTATCTTATCATGTCTGGCTCTAGCTATCCCGCCCCTAACTCCGCCCATCCCGCCCCTAACTCC
GCCCAGTTCCGCCCATTCTCCGCCCCATGGCTGACTAATTTTTTTTATTTATGCAGAGGCCGAGGCCGCC
TCGGCCTCTGAGCTATTCCAGAAGTAGTGAGGAGGCTTTTTTGGAGGCCTAGGGACGTACCCAATTCGCC
CTATAGTGAGTCGTATTACGCGCGCTCACTGGCCGTCGTTTTACAACGTCGTGACTGGGAAAACCCTGGC
GTTACCCAACTTAATCGCCTTGCAGCACATCCCCCTTTCGCCAGCTGGCGTAATAGCGAAGAGGCCCGCA
CCGATCGCCCTTCCCAACAGTTGCGCAGCCTGAATGGCGAATGGG
[124 nt withheld, positions 6626-6749]
C
[91 nt withheld, positions 6751-6841]
A
[49 nt withheld, positions 6843-6891]
CCTTTGACGTTGGAGTCCACGTTCTTT
[37 nt withheld, positions 6919-6955]
ACCCTATCTCGGTCTATTCTTTTGATTTATAAGGGATTTTGCCGATTTCGGCCTATTGGTTAAAAAATGA
GCTGATTTAACAAAAATTTAACGCGAATTTTAACAAAATATTAACGCTTACAATTTAGGTGGCACTTTTC
GGGGAAATGTGCGCGGAACCCCTATTTGTTTATTTTTCTAAATACATTCAAATATGTATCCGCTCATGAG
ACAATAACCCTGATAAATGCTTCAATAATATTGAAAAAGGAAGAGTATGAGTATTCAACATTTCCGTGTC
GCCCTTATTCCCTTTTTTGCGGCATTTTGCCTTCCTGTTTTTGCTCACCCAGAAACGCTGGTGAAAGTAA
AAGATGCTGAAGATCAGTTGGGTGCACGAGTGGGTTACATCGAACTGGATCTCAACAGCGGTAAGATCCT
TGAGAGTTTTCGCCCCGAAGAACGTTTTCCAATGATGAGCACTTTTAAAGTTCTGCTATGTGGCGCGGTA
TTATCCCGTATTGACGCCGGGCAAGAGCAACTCGGTCGCCGCATACACTATTCTCAGAATGACTTGGTTG
AGTACTCACCAGTCACAGAAAAGCATCTTACGGATGGCATGACAGTAAGAGAATTATGCAGTGCTGCCAT
AACCATGAGTGATAACACTGCGGCCAACTTACTTCTGACAACGATCGGAGGACCGAAGGAGCTAACCGCT
TTTTTGCACAACATGGGGGATCATGTAACTCGCCTTGATCGTTGGGAACCGGAGCTGAATGAAGCCATAC
CAAACGACGAGCGTGACACCACGATGCCTGTAGCAATGGCAACAACGTTGCGCAAACTATTAACTGGCGA
ACTACTTACTCTAGCTTCCCGGCAACAATTAATAGACTGGATGGAGGCGGATAAAGTTGCAGGACCACTT
CTGCGCTCGGCCCTTCCGGCTGGCTGGTTTATTGCTGATAAATCTGGAGCCGGTGAGCGTGGGTCTCGCG
GTATCATTGCAGCACTGGGGCCAGATGGTAAGCCCTCCCGTATCGTAGTTATCTACACGACGGGGAGTCA
GGCAACTATGGATGAACGAAATAGACAGATCGCTGAGATAGGTGCCTCACTGATTAAGCATTGGTAACTG
TCAGACCAAGTTTACTCATATATACTTTAGATTGATTTAAAACTTCATTTTTAATTTAAAAGGATCTAGG
TGAAGATCCTTTTTGATAATCTCATGACCAAAATCCCTTAACGTGAGTTTTCGTTCCACTGAGCGTCAGA
CCCCGTAGAAAAGATCAAAGGATCTTCTTGAGATCCTTTTTTTCTGCGCGTAATCTGCTGCTTGCAAACA
AAAAAACCACCGCTACCAGCGGTGGTTTGTTTGCCGGATCAAGAGCTACCAACTCTTTTTCCGAAGGTAA
CTGGCTTCAGCAGAGCGCAGATACCAAATACTGTTCTTCTAGTGTAGCCGTAGTTAGGCCACCACTTCAA
GAACTCTGTAGCACCGCCTACATACCTCGCTCTGCTAATCCTGTTACCAGTGGCTGCTGCCAGTGGCGAT
AAGTCGTGTCTTACCGGGTTGGACTCAAGACGATAGTTACCGGATAAGGCGCAGCGGTCGGGCTGAACGG
GGGGTTCGTGCACACAGCCCAGCTTGGAGCGAACGACCTACACCGAACTGAGATACCTACAGCGTGAGCT
ATGAGAAAGCGCCACGCTTCCCGAAGGGAGAAAGGCGGACAGGTATCCGGTAAGCGGCAGGGTCGGAACA
GGAGAGCGCACGAGGGAGCTTCCAGGGGGAAACGCCTGGTATCTTTATAGTCCTGTCGGGTTTCGCCACC
TCTGACTTGAGCGTCGATTTTTGTGATGCTCGTCAGGGGGGCGGAGCCTATGGAAAAACGCCAGCAACGC
GGCCTTTTTACGGTTCCTGGCCTTTTGCTGGCCTTTTGCTCACATGTTCTTTCCTGCGTTATCCCCTGAT
TCTGTGGATAACCGTATTACCGCCTTTGAGTGAGCTGATACCGCTCGCCGCAGCCGAACGACCGAGCGCA
GCGAGTCAGTGAGCGAGGAAGCGGAAGAGCGCCCAATACGCAAACCGCCTCTCCCCGCGCGTTGGCCGAT
TCATTAATGCAGCTGGCACGACAGGTTTCCCGACTGGAAAGCGGGCAGTGAGCGCAACGCAATTAATGTG
AGTTAGCTCACTCATTAGGCACCCCAGGCTTTACACTTTATGCTTCCGGCTCGTATGTTGTGTGGAATTG
TGAGCGGATAACAATTTCACACAGGAAACAGCTATGACCATGATTACGCCAAGCGCGCAATTAACCCTCA
CTAAAGGGAACAAAAGCTGGAGCTGCAAGC
Features (pLannotate 1.2.2; 31 found; start..end, strand, type, name):
      5..231     +  promoter       RSV promoter: Rous sarcoma virus enhancer/promoter
    232..412     +  LTR            5' LTR (truncated): truncated 5' long terminal repeat (LTR) from HIV-1
    459..584     +  misc_feature   HIV-1 Ψ: packaging signal of human immunodeficiency virus type 1
    568..931     +  CDS            HIV-1 gag (fragment): gag protein from human immunodeficiency virus 1; gag
   1077..1310    +  misc_feature   RRE: The Rev response element (RRE) of HIV-1 allows for Rev-dependent mRNA export from the nucleus to the cytoplasm.
   1687..1713    +  CDS            Rev (fragment): human immunodeficiency virus 1 (HIV-1) Rev protein; rev; enhances nuclear export of unspliced and incompletely spliced viral mRNAs
   1720..1743    +  promoter       SV40 promoter (fragment): SV40 early promoter
   1744..1815    +  promoter       SV40 promoter (fragment): SV40 enhancer and early promoter
   1839..1974    +  rep_origin     SV40 ori: SV40 origin of replication
   2020..2616    +  CDS            PuroR (fragment): puromycin N-acetyltransferase; pac from Streptomyces; confers resistance to puromycin
   2665..2782    +  misc_feature   cPPT/CTS: central polypurine tract and central termination sequence of HIV-1
   2847..2913    +  CDS            small t antigen (fragment): SV40 (simian virus 40) small t antigen
   2920..4098    +  promoter       EF-1α promoter: strong constitutive promoter for human elongation factor EF-1α
   4115..5041    +  CDS            NR1I3 (fragment): NR1I3_HUMAN - Also known as CAR. Experimental evidence at protein level: Swiss-Prot protein existence level 1. Binds and transactivates the retinoic acid response elements that control expression of the retinoic acid receptor beta 2 and alcohol dehydrogenase 3 genes. Transactivates both the phenobarbital responsive element module of the human CYP2B6 gene and the CYP3A4 xenobiotic response element. From Homo sapiens (Human).
   5057..5110    +  promoter       U6 promoter (fragment): RNA polymerase III promoter for human U6 snRNA
   5152..5740    +  misc_feature   WPRE: woodchuck hepatitis virus posttranscriptional regulatory element
   5791..5810    +  misc_feature   cPPT/CTS (fragment): central polypurine tract and central termination sequence of HIV-1
   5812..6045    +  LTR            3' LTR (ΔU3): self-inactivating 3' long terminal repeat (LTR) from HIV-1
   6123..6244    +  polyA_signal   SV40 poly(A) signal: SV40 polyadenylation signal
   6284..6419    +  rep_origin     SV40 ori: SV40 origin of replication
   6440..6458    -  promoter       T7 promoter: promoter for bacteriophage T7 RNA polymerase
   6466..6621    +  CDS            lacZα (fragment): LacZα fragment of β-galactosidase; lacZ fragment
   6626..7054    +  rep_origin     f1 ori (sequence partly withheld): f1 bacteriophage origin of replication; arrow indicates direction of (+) strand synthesis
   7107..7211    +  promoter       AmpR promoter: bla
   7212..8072    +  CDS            AmpR: β-lactamase; bla; confers resistance to ampicillin, carbenicillin, and related antibiotics
   8243..8831    +  rep_origin     ori: high-copy-number ColE1/pMB1/pBR322/pUC origin of replication
   9014..9106    +  CDS            lacI (fragment): lac repressor; lacI; The lac repressor binds to the lac operator to inhibit transcription in E. coli. This inhibition can be relieved by adding lactose or isopropyl-β-D-thiogalactopyranoside (IPTG).
   9119..9140    +  protein_bind   CAP binding site: CAP binding activates transcription in the presence of cAMP. E. coli catabolite activator protein
   9155..9185    +  promoter       lac promoter: promoter for the E. coli lac operon
   9193..9209    +  protein_bind   lac operator: The lac repressor binds to the lac operator to inhibit transcription in E. coli. This inhibition can be relieved by adding lactose or isopropyl-β-D-thiogalactopyranoside (IPTG). lac repressor encoded by lacI
   9254..9272    +  promoter       T3 promoter: promoter for bacteriophage T3 RNA polymerase
