[The description below was written by a language model from this plasmid's Addgene catalogue record and pLannotate feature annotations shown in this document.]
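Description:
TFORF0644 is a lentiviral mammalian expression plasmid built on the pLX_TRC317 backbone. It carries the human nuclear receptor NR1I3 (also known as CAR) as one member of a barcoded transcription factor ORF collection. It is maintained in E. coli through a high-copy ColE1/pUC-type origin and an ampicillin resistance gene. The backbone also holds an f1 origin and remnants of a lac/lacZα cloning region flanked by T7 and T3 promoters. The depositor warns that the plasmid can recombine, as is common for LTR-containing vectors.

The transfer cassette has a third-generation, self-inactivating design. An RSV promoter fused to a truncated HIV-1 5' LTR drives genomic RNA production in packaging cells. It is followed by the Ψ packaging signal with a gag fragment, the Rev response element, a cPPT/CTS element and a ΔU3 3' LTR, with an SV40 polyadenylation signal downstream. Inside the provirus, an SV40 early promoter/origin region expresses puromycin N-acetyltransferase for selecting transduced cells. A separate EF-1α promoter drives the synthesized NR1I3 ORF, and a WPRE downstream enhances transcript stability and expression. The annotated NR1I3 match covers somewhat less than the stated 1031 bp insert. The unique 24-bp barcode described in the record is not annotated as a feature, so its exact position cannot be given. A short U6 promoter fragment between the ORF and the WPRE is probably only a partial sequence match, not a working Pol III unit.

The construct is intended for stable overexpression of NR1I3. In pooled transcription factor screens, such as directed differentiation studies, the barcode identifies which factor each cell received.
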