Addgene plasmid #143420: TFORF0644
Purpose: Lentiviral vector for overexpressing transcription factor ORFs with unique 24-bp barcodes. Barcodes facilitate identification of transcription factors in pooled screens.
Depositing lab: Feng Zhang. Depositing organization: Broad Institute. Publication: A transcription factor atlas of directed differentiation. Joung J, Ma S, Tay T, Geiger-Schuller KR, Kirchgatterer PC, Verdine VK, Guo B, Arias-Garcia MA, Allen WE, Singh A, Kuksenko O, Abudayyeh OO, Gootenberg JS, Fu Z, Macrae RK, Buenrostro JD, Regev A, Zhang F. Cell. 2023 Jan 5;186(1):209-229.e26. doi: 10.1016/j.cell.2022.11.026. PubMed 36608654.
Backbone
  Vector backbone: pLX_TRC317
  Backbone manufacturer: Broad Institute Genetic Perturbation Platform
  Backbone size w/o insert (bp): 8264
  Vector type: Mammalian Expression, Lentiviral
  Selectable markers: Puromycin
Growth in bacteria
  Bacterial resistance: Ampicillin, 100 μg/mL
  Growth temperature: 37°C
  Growth strain: NEB Stable
  Copy number: High Copy
Gene/Insert
  Gene/Insert name: NR1I3
  Species: H. sapiens (human)
  Insert size (bp): 1031
  Entrez Gene: NR1I3 (a.k.a. CAR, CAR1, MB67)
  Promoter: EF1a
  Cloning method: Unknown
  Sequencing primers: 5′ GGGTGGAGACTGAAGTTAGGCCAG; 3′ CACATAGCGTAAAAGGAGCAACATAG
Terms and licenses: Academic/Nonprofit Terms; Industry Terms: Not Available to Industry
Depositor comments: NM_001077471,ENST00000367984 . The transcription factor ORF portion of this plasmid was synthesized by Genewiz. Please test multiple small colonies in case of plasmid recombination. To make this collection available in a timely manner, a portion of this collection was not fully sequenced by Addgene. If an Addgene verified full plasmid sequence is not available, please contact us prior to placing an order to request the full sequence.
How to cite: TFORF0644 was a gift from Feng Zhang (Addgene plasmid # 143420 ; http://n2t.net/addgene:143420 ; RRID:Addgene_143420)
