>Addgene plasmid #143420 | TFORF0644 | depositor partial sequence | sequence record 282398 | Insert
ACCGCCACCATGGCCAGTAGGGAAGATGAGCTGAGGAACTGTGTGGTATGTGGGGACCAAGCCACAGGCT
ACCACTTTAATGCGCTGACTTGTGAGGGCTGCAAGGGTTTCTTCAGGAGAACAGTCAGCAAAAGCATTGG
TCCCACCTGCCCCTTTGCTGGAAGCTGTGAAGTCAGCAAGACTCAGAGGCGCCACTGCCCAGCCTGCAGG
TTGCAGAAGTGCTTAGATGCTGGCATGAGGAAAGACATGATACTGTCGGCAGAAGCCCTGGCATTGCGGC
GAGCAAAGCAGGCCCAGCGGCGGGCACAGCAAACACCTGTGCAACTGAGTAAGGAGCAAGAAGAGCTGAT
CCGGACACTCCTGGGGGCCCACACCCGCCACATGGGCACCATGTTTGAACAGTTTGTGCAGTTTAGGCCT
CCAGCTCATCTGTTCATCCATCACCAGCCCTTGCCCACCCTGGCCCCTGTGCTGCCTCTGGTCACACACT
TCGCAGACATCAACACTTTCATGGTACTGCAAGTCATCAAGTTTACTAAGGACCTGCCCGTCTTCCGTTC
CCTGCCCATTGAAGACCAGATCTCCCTTCTCAAGGGAGCAGCTGTGGAAATCTGTCACATCGTACTCAAT
ACCACTTTCTGTCTCCAAACACAAAACTTCCTCTGCGGGCCTCTTCGCTACACAATTGAAGATGGAGCCC
GTGACCGACCTGGAGTTACCCAGAGAGATGAGATTGATCAGCTGCAAGAGGAGATGGCACTGACTCTGCA
AAGCTACATCAAGGGCCAGCAGCGAAGGCCCCGGGATCGGTTTCTGTATGCGAAGTTGCTAGGCCTGCTG
GCTGAGCTCCGGAGCATTAATGAGGCCTACGGGTACCAAATCCAGCACATCCAGGGCCTGTCTGCCATGA
TGCCGCTGCTCCAGGAGATCTGCAGCTAGTAATGAACTAGTCCGTAACTTGAAAGTATTTCGATTTCTTG
GCTTTATATATCTTGTGGAAAGGACGAAGGGCAAACTAAGAGGGCACGACC
