>Addgene plasmid #143420 | TFORF0644 | depositor partial sequence | sequence record 282399 | Barcode
AGGGCAAACTAAGAGGGCACGACC
